>Addgene plasmid #225702 | pLenti-H3.3(K27M)-3AID-HA-2A-mTurquoiseBSD | addgene full sequence | sequence record 449911 | Addgene NGS Result
TTGAGATCCTTTTTTTCTGCGCGTAATCTGCTGCTTGCAAACAAAAAAACCACCGCTACCAGCGGTGGTT
TGTTTGCCGGATCAAGAGCTACCAACTCTTTTTCCGAAGGTAACTGGCTTCAGCAGAGCGCAGATACCAA
ATACTGTTCTTCTAGTGTAGCCGTAGTTAGGCCACCACTTCAAGAACTCTGTAGCACCGCCTACATACCT
CGCTCTGCTAATCCTGTTACCAGTGGCTGCTGCCAGTGGCGATAAGTCGTGTCTTACCGGGTTGGACTCA
AGACGATAGTTACCGGATAAGGCGCAGCGGTCGGGCTGAACGGGGGGTTCGTGCACACAGCCCAGCTTGG
AGCGAACGACCTACACCGAACTGAGATACCTACAGCGTGAGCTATGAGAAAGCGCCACGCTTCCCGAAGG
GAGAAAGGCGGACAGGTATCCGGTAAGCGGCAGGGTCGGAACAGGAGAGCGCACGAGGGAGCTTCCAGGG
GGAAACGCCTGGTATCTTTATAGTCCTGTCGGGTTTCGCCACCTCTGACTTGAGCGTCGATTTTTGTGAT
GCTCGTCAGGGGGGCGGAGCCTATGGAAAAACGCCAGCAACGCGGCCTTTTTACGGTTCCTGGCCTTTTG
CTGGCCTTTTGCTCACATGCTGCTAGAGATTTTCCACACTGACTAAAAGGGTCTGAGGGATCTCTAGTTA
CCAGAGTCACACAACAGACGGGCACACACTACTTGAAGCACTCAAGGCAAGCTTTATTGAGGCTTAAGCA
GTGGGTTCCCTAGTTAGCCAGAGAGCTCCCAGGCTCAGATCTGGTCTAACCAGAGAGACCCAGTACAGTC
CGGATGCAGCTCTCGGGCCATGTGATGAAATGCTAGGCGGCTGTCAAACCTCCACTCTAATACTTCTCTC
TCCGGGTCATCCATCCCATGCAGGCTCACAGGGTGTAACAAGCGGGTGTTCTCTCCTTCATTGGCTTCTT
CTACCTTCTCTTGCTCAACTGGTACTAGCTTGTAGCACCATCCAAAGGTCAGTGGATATCTGATCCCTGG
CCCTGGTGTGTAGTTCTGCCAATCAGGGAAGTAGCCTTGTGTGTGGTAGATCCACAGATCAAGGATATCT
TGTCTTCGTTGGGAGTGAATTAGCCCTTCCAGTCCCCCCTTTTCTTTTAAAAAGTGGCTAAGATCTACAG
CTGCCTTGTAAGTCATTGGTCTTAAAGGTACCTGAGGTGTGACTGGAAAACCCACCTCCTCCTCCTCTTG
TGCTTCTAGCCAGGCACAATCAGCATTGGTAGCTGCTGTATTGCTACTTGTGATTGCTCCATGTTTTTCT
AGGTCTCGATCGAGGTCGACGGTATCGATGCGGGGAGGCGGCCCAAAGGGAGATCCGACTCGTCTGAGGG
CGAAGGCGAAGACGCGGAAGAGGCCGCAGAGCCGGCAGCAGGCCGCGGGAAGGAAGGTCCGCTGGATTGA
GGGCCGAAGGGACGTAGCAGAAGGACGTCCCGCGCAGAATCCAGGTGGCAACACAGGCGAGCAGCCAAGG
AAAGGACGATGATTTCCCCGACAACACCACGGAATTGTCAGTGCCCAACAGCCGAGCCCCTGTCCAGCAG
CGGGCAAGGCAGGCGGCGATGAGTTCCGCCGTGGCAATAGGGAGGGGGAAAGCGAAAGTCCCGGAAAGGA
GCTGACAGGTGGTGGCAATGCCCCAACCAGTGGGGGTTGCGTCAGCAAACACAGTGCACACCACGCCACG
TTGCCTGACAACGGGCCACAACTCCTCATAAAGAGACAGCAACCAGGATTTATACAAGGAGGAGAAAATG
AAAGCCATACGGGAAGCAATAGCATGATACAAAGGCATTAAAGCAGCGTATCCACATAGCGTAAAAGGAG
CAACATAGTTAAGAATACCAGTCAATCTTTCACAAATTTTGTAATCCAGAGGTTGATTATCGATAAGCTT
GATATCGAATTGTACCTAGTGGAACCGGAACCCTTAAACATGTATAACTTCGTATAATGTATGCTATACG
AAGTTATTAGGTCCCTCGACGAATTCTTAGCCCTCCCACACATAACCAGAGGGCAGCAATTCACGAATCC
CAACTGCCGTCGGCTGTCCATCACTGTCCTTCACTATGGCTTTGATCCCAGGATGCAGATCGAGAAGCAC
CTGTCGGCACCGTCCGCAGGGGCTCAAGATGCCCCTGTTCTCATTTCCGATCGCGACGATACAAGTCAGG
TTGCCAGCTGCCGCAGCAGCAGCAGTGCCCAGCACCACGAGTTCTGCACAAGGTCCCCCAGTAAAATGAT
ATACATTGACACCAGTGAAGATGCGGCCGTCGCTAGAGAGAGCTGCGCTGGCGACGCTGTAGTCTTCAGA
GATGGGGATGCTGTTGATTGTAGCCGTTGCTCTTTCAATGAGGGTGGATTCTTCTTGAGACAAAGGCTTG
GCCATGCTACCGCTGCCGCTACCCTTGTACAGCTCGTCCATGCCGAGAGTGATCCCGGCGGCGGTCACGA
ACTCCAGCAGGACCATGTGATCGCGCTTCTCGTTGGGGTCTTTGCTCAGCTTGGACTGGGTGCTCAGGTA
GTGGTTGTCGGGCAGCAGCACGGGGCCGTCGCCGATGGGGGTGTTCTGCTGGTAGTGGTCGGCGAGCTGC
ACGCCGCCGTCCTCGATGTTGTGGCGGATCTTGAAGTTGGCCTTGATGCCGTTCTTCTGCTTGTCGGCGG
TGATATAGACGTTGTCGCTGATGTAGTTGTACTCCAGCTTGTGCCCCAGGATGTTGCCGTCCTCCTTGAA
GTCGATGCCCTTCAGCTCGATGCGGTTCACCAGGGTGTCGCCCTCGAACTTCACCTCGGCGCGGGTCTTG
TAGTTGCCGTCGTCCTTGAAGAAGATGGTGCGCTCCTGGACGTAGCCTTCGGGCATGGCGGACTTGAAGA
AGTCGTGCTGCTTCATGTGGTCGGGGTAGCGGGCGAAGCACTGCACGCCCCAGGACAGGGTGGTCACGAG
GGTGGGCCAGGGCACGGGCAGCTTGCCGGTGGTGCAGATGAACTTCAGGGTCAGCTTGCCGTAGGTGGCA
TCGCCCTCGCCCTCGCCGGACACGCTGAACTTGTGGCCGTTTACGTCGCCGTCCAGCTCGACCAGGATGG
GCACCACCCCGGTGAACAGCTCCTCGCCCTTGCTCACCATTGGGCCAGGATTCTCCTCGACATCTCCGCA
AGTTAGGAGGCTTCCCCTTCCCTCTCCAGATCCAGCATAATCAGGCACATCATAAGGGTATCCGGCGCTG
CCAGCGTAGTCAGGCACATCATAGGGGTATTTATACATTCGCAGATCAATTTTCCGCAAGTAGGGGGCTC
CGTCCATACTTACTTTTACAAATGCTGCCGCCTCGGGGCCTCCAGAACTCTTTTGGCAACTGACCATTAC
ATTCTTGCGGTATGATCTGACGGGGGGCCAACCGACTACTTGAGCTTTTGCCGGGGGTTTAGCTGGGTCT
TTCGGACATGCACTCTTCTCTTTGGAAGATTTATACATGCGGAGATCTATTTTCCTAAGGTACGGGGCGC
CGTCCATGCTAACTTTAACGAATGCTGCAGCCTCTGGTCCGCCACTAGACTTTTGACAAGATACCATAAC
ATTCTTGCGATAGGATCTGACAGGCGGCCAACCAACTACTTGAGCTTTGGCGGGTGGCTTCGCAGGGTCC
TTCGGGCAGGCGCTCTTTTCTTTGCTGCTCTTATACATCCTAAGGTCGATTTTCCTCAAGTACGGCGCAC
CATCCATGGAAACCTTTACAAACGCTGCGGCCTCTGGACCTCCGCTTGATTTTTGACATGATACCATAAC
ATTTTTCCTGTATGAGCGCACAGGAGGCCAACCGACGACCTGAGCCTTCGCCGGCGGCTTTGCAGGGTCT
TTTGGACAGGCACTTTTCTCCTTACTCAATTGGCCGGAAATCGATGGTGCATAATCAGGCACATCATAGG
GGTATTTATACATTCGCAGATCAATTTTCCGCAAGTAGGGGGCTCCGTCCATACTTACTTTTACAAATGC
TGCCGCCTCGGGGCCTCCAGAACTCTTTTGGCAACTGACCATTACATTCTTGCGGTATGATCTGACGGGG
GGCCAACCGACTACTTGAGCTTTTGCCGGGGGTTTAGCTGGGTCTTTCGGACATGCACTCTTCTCTTTGG
AAGATTTATACATGCGGAGATCTATTTTCCTAAGGTACGGGGCGCCGTCCATGCTAACTTTAACGAATGC
TGCAGCCTCTGGTCCGCCACTAGACTTTTGACAAGATACCATAACATTCTTGCGATAGGATCTGACAGGC
GGCCAACCAACTACTTGAGCTTTGGCGGGTGGCTTCGCAGGGTCCTTCGGGCAGGCGCTCTTTTCTTTGC
TGCTCTTATACATCCTAAGGTCGATTTTCCTCAAGTACGGCGCACCATCCATGGAAACCTTTACAAACGC
TGCGGCCTCTGGACCTCCGCTTGATTTTTGACATGATACCATAACATTTTTCCTGTATGAGCGCACAGGA
GGCCAACCGACGACCTGAGCCTTCGCCGGCGGCTTTGCAGGGTCTTTTGGACAGGCACTTTTCTCCTTAC
TCAATTGGCCGGAAATCGATGGTGCATAATCAGGAACATCATAAGGATAGCCACCGTTAACAGCTCTCTC
TCCCCGTATCCGGCGAGCCAACTGGATGTCTTTGGGCATGATGGTGACTCTCTTAGCGTGGATGGCACAC
AGGTTGGTATCTTCGAACAGACCCACCAGGTACGCTTCGCTAGCCTCCTGCAGCGCACCGATGGCTGCGC
TCTGAAACCTCAGGTCGGTTTTGAAATCCTGCGCGATCTCCCTCACCAACCTCTGGAAGGGCAGCTTCCG
GATGAGCAGCTCGGTCGACTTCTGATAACGACGAATCTCTCGAAGCGCCACGGTCCCGGGCCTGTAGCGA
TGAGGCTTCTTCACCCCGCCGGTAGAGGGAGCGCTCATCCTGGCGGCTTTCGTGGCCAGCTGTTTGCGGG
GGGCTTTCCCACCGGTGGACTTACGAGCAGTCTGCTTGGTTCGGGCCATATTTAAATGCTAGCTCACGAC
ACCTGAAATGGAAGAAAAAAACTTTGAACCACTGTCTGAGGCTTGAGAATGAACCAAGATCCAAACTCAA
AAAGGGCAAATTCCAAGGAGAATTACATCAAGTGCCAAGCTGGCCTAACTTCAGTCTCCACCCACTCAGT
GTGGGGAAACTCCATCGCATAAAACCCCTCCCCCCAACCTAAAGACGACGTACTCCAAAAGCGCGAGAAC
TAATCGAGGTGCCTGGACGGCGCCCGGTACTCCGTGGAGTCACATGAAGCGACGGCTGAGGACGGAAAGG
CCCTTTTCCTTTGTGTGGGTGACTCACCCGCCCGCTCTCCCGAGCGCCGCGTCCTCCATTTTGAGCTCCC
TGCAGCAGGGCCGGGAAGCGGCCATCTTTCCGCTCACGCAACTGGTGCCGACCGGGCCAGCCTTGCCGCC
CAGGGCGGGGCGATACACGGCGGCGCGAGGCCAGGCACCAGAGCAGGCCGGCCAGCTTGAGACTACCCCC
GTCCGATTCTCGGTGGCCGCGCTCGCAGGCCCCGCCTCGCCGAACATGTGCGCTGGGACGCACGGGCCCC
GTCGCCGCCCGCGGCCCCAAAAACCGAAATACCAGTGTGCAGATCTTGGCCCGCATTTACAAGACTATCT
TGCCAGAAAAAAAGCGTCGCAGCAGGTCATCAAAAATTTTAAATGGCTAGAGACTTATCGAAAGCAGCGA
GACAGGCGCGAAGGTGCCACCAGATTCGCACGCGGCGGCCCCAGCGCCCAGGCCAGGCCTCAACTCAAGC
ACGAGGCGAAGGGGCTCCTTAAGCGCAAGGCCTCGAACTCTCCCACCCACTTCCAACCCGAAGCTCGGGA
TCAAGAATCACGTACTGCAGCCAGGTGGAAGTAATTCAAGGCACGCAAGGGCCATAACCCGTAAAGAGGC
CAGGCCCGCGGGAACCACACACGGCACTTACCTGTGTTCTGGCGGCAAACCCGTTGCGAAAAAGAACGTT
CACGGCGACTACTGCACTTATATACGGTTCTCCCCCACCCTCGGGAAAAAGGCGGAGCCAGTACACGACA
TCACTTTCCCAGTTTACCCCGCGCCACCTTCTCTAGGCACCGGTTCAATTGCCGACCCCTCCCCCCAACT
TCTCGGGGACTGTGGGCGATGTGCGCTCTGCCCACTGACGGGCACATGCATGGCGGTAATACGGTTATCC
ACGCGGCCGCCTGAGTCAAATGGGATCTCTAGAGCGGGCCCGGTACTAACCAAACTGGATCTCTGCTGTC
CCTGTAATAAACCCGAAAATTTTGAATTTTTGTAATTTGTTTTTGTAATTCTTTAGTTTGTATGTCTGTT
GCTATTATGTCTACTATTCTTTCCCCTGCACTGTACCCCCCAATCCCCCCTTTTCTTTTAAAATTGTGGA
TGAATACTGCCATTTGTCTGCAGAATTGGCGCACGCAGTGCCGATCCGTTCACTAATCGAATGGATCTGT
CTCTGTCTCTCTCTCCACCTTCTTCTTCTATTCCTTCGGGCCTGTCGGGTCCCCTCGGGGTTGGGAGGTG
GGTCTGAAACGATAATGGTGAATATCCCTGCCTAACTCTATTCACTATAGAAAGTACAGCAAAAACTATT
CTTAAACCTACCAAGCCTCCTACTATCATTATGAATAATTTTATATACCACAGCCAATTTGTTATGTTAA
ACCAATTCCACAAACTTGCCCATTTATCTAATTCCAATAATTCTTGTTCATTCTTTTCTTGCTGGTTTTG
CGATTCTTCAATTAAGGAGTGTATTAAGCTTGTGTAATTGTTAATTTCTCTGTCCCACTCCATCCAGGTC
GTGTGATTCCAAATCTGTTCCAGAGATTTATTACTCCAACTAGCATTCCAAGGCACAGCAGTGGTGCAAA
TGAGTTTTCCAGAGCAACCCCAAATCCCCAGGAGCTGTTGATCCTTTAGGTATCTTTCCACAGCCAGGAT
TCTTGCCTGGAGCTGCTTGATGCCCCAGACTGTGAGTTGCAACAGATGCTGTTGCGCCTCAATAGCCCTC
AGCAAATTGTTCTGCTGCTGCACTATACCAGACAATAATTGTCTGGCCTGTACCGTCAGCGTCATTGACG
CTGCGCCCATAGTGCTTCCTGCTGCTCCCAAGAACCCAAGGAACAAAGCTCCTATTCCCACTGCTCTTTT
TTCTCTCTGCACCACTCTTCTCTTTGCCTTGGTGGGTGCTACTCCTAATGGTTCAATTTTTACTACTTTA
TATTTATATAATTCACTTCTCCAATTGTCCCTCATATCTCCTCCTCCAGGTCTGAAGATCAGCGGCCGGC
CGCTTGCTGTGCGGTGGTCTTACTTTTGTTTTGCTCTTCCTCTATCTTGTCTAAAGCTTCCTTGGTGTCT
TTTATCTCTATCCTTTGATGCACACAATAGAGGGTTGCTACTGTATTATATAATGATCTAAGTTCTTCTG
ATCCTGTCTGAAGGGATGGTTGTAGCTGTCCCAGTATTTGTCTACAGCCTTCTGATGTTTCTAACAGGCC
AGGATTAACTGCGAATCGTTCTAGCTCCCTGCTTGCCCATACTATATGTTTTAATTTATATTTTTTCTTT
CCCCCTGGCCTTAACCGAATTTTTTCCCATCGCGATCTAATTCTCCCCCGCTTAATACTGACGCTCTCGC
ACCCATCTCTCTCCTTCTAGCCTCCGCTAGTCAAAATTTTTGGCGTACTCACCAGTCGCCGCCCCTCGCC
TCTTGCCGTGCGCGCTTCAGCAAGCCGAGTCCTGCGTCGAGAGAGCTCCTCTGGTTTCCCTTTCGCTTTC
AAGTCCCTGTTCGGGCGCCACTGCTAGAGATTTTCCACACTGACTAAAAGGGTCTGAGGGATCTCTAGTT
ACCAGAGTCACACAACAGACGGGCACACACTACTTGAAGCACTCAAGGCAAGCTTTATTGAGGCTTAAGC
AGTGGGTTCCCTAGTTAGCCAGAGAGCTCCCAGGCTCAGATCTGGTCTAACCAGAGAGACCCAGTACAGG
CAAAACGCGCTGCTTATATAGACCTCCCACCGTACACGCCTACCGCCCATTTGCGTCAATGGGGCGGAGT
TGTTACGACATTTTGGAAAGTCCCGTTGATTTTGGTGCCAAAACAAACTCCCATTGACGTCAATGGGGTG
GAGACTTGGAAATCCCCGTGAGTCAAACCGCTATCCACGCCCATTGATGTACTGCCAAAACCGCATCACC
ATGGTAATAGCGATGACTAATACGTAGATGTACTGCCAAGTAGGAAAGTCCCATAAGGTCATGTACTGGG
CATAATGCCAGGCGGGCCATTTACCGTCATTGACGTCAATAGGGGGCGTACTTGGCATATGATACACTTG
ATGTACTGCCAAGTGGGCAGTTTACCGTAAATACTCCACCCATTGACGTCAATGGAAAGTCCCTATTGGC
GTTACTATGGGAACATACGTCATTATTGACGTCAATGGGCGGGGGTCGTTGGGCGGTCAGCCAGGCGGGC
CATTTACCGTAAGTTATGTAACGCGGAACTCCATATATGGGCTATGAACTAATGACCCCGTAATTGATTA
CTATTAATAACTAGTCAATAATCAATGTCAACGCGTATATCTGGCCCGTACATCGCGAAGCAGCGCAAAA
CGCCTAACCCTAAGCAGATTCTTCATGCAATTGTCGGTCAAGCCTTGCCTTGTTGTAGCTTAAATTTTGC
TCGCGCACTACTCAGCGACCTCCAACACACAAGCAGGGAGCAGATACTGGCTTAACTATGCGGCATCAGA
GCAGATTGTACTGAGAGTGCACCATAGGGGATCGGGAGATCTCCCGATCCGTCGACGTCAGGTGGCACTT
TTCGGGGAAATGTGCGCGGAACCCCTATTTGTTTATTTTTCTAAATACATTCAAATATGTATCCGCTCAT
GAGACAATAACCCTGATAAATGCTTCAATAATATTGAAAAAGGAAGAGTATGAGTATTCAACATTTCCGT
GTCGCCCTTATTCCCTTTTTTGCGGCATTTTGCCTTCCTGTTTTTGCTCACCCAGAAACGCTGGTGAAAG
TAAAAGATGCTGAAGATCAGTTGGGTGCACGAGTGGGTTACATCGAACTGGATCTCAACAGCGGTAAGAT
CCTTGAGAGTTTTCGCCCCGAAGAACGTTTTCCAATGATGAGCACTTTTAAAGTTCTGCTATGTGGCGCG
GTATTATCCCGTATTGACGCCGGGCAAGAGCAACTCGGTCGCCGCATACACTATTCTCAGAATGACTTGG
TTGAGTACTCACCAGTCACAGAAAAGCATCTTACGGATGGCATGACAGTAAGAGAATTATGCAGTGCTGC
CATAACCATGAGTGATAACACTGCGGCCAACTTACTTCTGACAACGATCGGAGGACCGAAGGAGCTAACC
GCTTTTTTGCACAACATGGGGGATCATGTAACTCGCCTTGATCGTTGGGAACCGGAGCTGAATGAAGCCA
TACCAAACGACGAGCGTGACACCACGATGCCTGTAGCAATGGCAACAACGTTGCGCAAACTATTAACTGG
CGAACTACTTACTCTAGCTTCCCGGCAACAATTAATAGACTGGATGGAGGCGGATAAAGTTGCAGGACCA
CTTCTGCGCTCGGCCCTTCCGGCTGGCTGGTTTATTGCTGATAAATCTGGAGCCGGTGAGCGTGGGTCTC
GCGGTATCATTGCAGCACTGGGGCCAGATGGTAAGCCCTCCCGTATCGTAGTTATCTACACGACGGGGAG
TCAGGCAACTATGGATGAACGAAATAGACAGATCGCTGAGATAGGTGCCTCACTGATTAAGCATTGGTAA
CTGTCAGACCAAGTTTACTCATATATACTTTAGATTGATTTAAAACTTCATTTTTAATTTAAAAGGATCT
AGGTGAAGATCCTTTTTGATAATCTCATGACCAAAATCCCTTAACGTGAGTTTTCGTTCCACTGAGCGTC
AGACCCCGTAGAAAAGATCAAAGGATCTTC
Features (pLannotate 1.2.2; 27 found; start..end, strand, type, name):
      1..589     +  rep_origin     ori: high-copy-number ColE1/pMB1/pBR322/pUC origin of replication
    651..831     -  LTR            5' LTR (truncated): truncated 5' long terminal repeat (LTR) from HIV-1
    838..1338    -  CDS            nef (fragment): NEF_HV1LA - Experimental evidence at protein level: Swiss-Prot protein existence level 1. Extracellular Nef protein targets CD4(+) T-lymphocytes for apoptosis by interacting with CXCR4 surface receptors. From Human immunodeficiency virus type 1 group M subtype B (isolate Lai) (HIV-1).
   1340..1359    -  misc_feature   MCS (fragment): pBluescript multiple cloning site
   1360..1948    -  misc_feature   WPRE: woodchuck hepatitis virus posttranscriptional regulatory element
   1948..1971    -  misc_feature   MCS (fragment): pBluescript multiple cloning site
   2004..2037    -  protein_bind   loxP: Cre-mediated recombination occurs in the 8-bp core sequence (GCATACAT). Cre recombinase
   2057..2455    -  CDS            BSD: blasticidin S deaminase; Aspergillus terreus BSD; confers resistance to blasticidin
   2474..3190    -  CDS            mTurquoise: mTurquoise is a basic (constitutively fluorescent) cyan fluorescent protein published in 2010, derived from Aequorea victoria. It has low acid sensitivity.
   3314..3493    -  CDS            IAA4 (fragment): IAA4_ARATH - Also known as AUX2-11. Experimental evidence at protein level: Swiss-Prot protein existence level 1. Aux/IAA proteins are short-lived transcriptional factors that function as repressors of early auxin response genes at low auxin concentrations. Repression is thought to result from the interaction with auxin response factors (ARFs), proteins that bind to the auxin- responsive promoter element (AuxRE). Formation of heterodimers with ARF proteins may alter their ability to modulate early auxin response genes expression. From Arabidopsis thaliana (Mouse-ear cress).
   3512..3736    -  CDS            IAA17 (fragment): IAA17_ARATH - Also known as AXR3. Experimental evidence at protein level: Swiss-Prot protein existence level 1. Aux/IAA proteins are short-lived transcriptional factors that function as repressors of early auxin response genes at low auxin concentrations. Repression is thought to result from the interaction with auxin response factors (ARFs), proteins that bind to the auxin- responsive promoter element (AuxRE). Formation of heterodimers with ARF proteins may alter their ability to modulate early auxin response genes expression. From Arabidopsis thaliana (Mouse-ear cress).
   3719..3982    -  CDS            IAA8 (fragment): IAA8_ARATH - Experimental evidence at protein level: Swiss-Prot protein existence level 1. Aux/IAA proteins are short-lived transcriptional factors that function as repressors of early auxin response genes at low auxin concentrations. Repression is thought to result from the interaction with auxin response factors (ARFs), proteins that bind to the auxin- responsive promoter element (AuxRE). Formation of heterodimers with ARF proteins may alter their ability to modulate early auxin response genes expression. From Arabidopsis thaliana (Mouse-ear cress).
   3989..4168    -  CDS            IAA4 (fragment): IAA4_ARATH - Also known as AUX2-11. Experimental evidence at protein level: Swiss-Prot protein existence level 1. Aux/IAA proteins are short-lived transcriptional factors that function as repressors of early auxin response genes at low auxin concentrations. Repression is thought to result from the interaction with auxin response factors (ARFs), proteins that bind to the auxin- responsive promoter element (AuxRE). Formation of heterodimers with ARF proteins may alter their ability to modulate early auxin response genes expression. From Arabidopsis thaliana (Mouse-ear cress).
   4187..4435    -  CDS            IAA14 (fragment): IAA14_ARATH - Also known as SLR1. Experimental evidence at protein level: Swiss-Prot protein existence level 1. Aux/IAA proteins are short-lived transcriptional factors that function as repressors of early auxin response genes at low auxin concentrations. Repression is thought to result from the interaction with auxin response factors (ARFs), proteins that bind to the auxin- responsive promoter element (AuxRE). Formation of heterodimers with ARF proteins may alter their ability to modulate early auxin response genes expression. From Arabidopsis thaliana (Mouse-ear cress).
   4682..5089    -  CDS            His3.3A: H33A_DROME - Experimental evidence at protein level: Swiss-Prot protein existence level 1. Variant histone H3 which replaces conventional H3 in a wide range of nucleosomes in active genes and is specifically enriched in modifications associated with active chromatin. Constitutes the predominant form of histone H3 in non-dividing cells and is incorporated into chromatin independently of DNA synthesis. Deposited at sites of nucleosomal displacement throughout transcribed genes, suggesting that it represents an epigenetic imprint of transcriptionally active chromatin. Nucleosomes wrap and compact
   5104..6275    -  promoter       EF-1α promoter: strong constitutive promoter for human elongation factor EF-1α
   6386..6503    -  misc_feature   cPPT/CTS: central polypurine tract and central termination sequence of HIV-1
   6553..6653    -  CDS            Rev (fragment): human immunodeficiency virus 1 (HIV-1) Rev protein; rev; enhances nuclear export of unspliced and incompletely spliced viral mRNAs
   7030..7263    -  misc_feature   RRE: The Rev response element (RRE) of HIV-1 allows for Rev-dependent mRNA export from the nucleus to the cytoplasm.
   7438..7776    -  CDS            HIV-1 gag (fragment): gag protein from human immunodeficiency virus 1; gag
   7760..7885    -  misc_feature   HIV-1 Ψ: packaging signal of human immunodeficiency virus type 1
   7932..8112    -  LTR            5' LTR (truncated): truncated 5' long terminal repeat (LTR) from HIV-1
   8130..8329    -  promoter       CMV promoter: human cytomegalovirus (CMV) immediate early promoter
   8330..8709    -  enhancer       CMV enhancer: human cytomegalovirus immediate early enhancer
   8864..8916    +  misc_feature   bom (fragment): basis of mobility region from pBR322
   8975..9079    +  promoter       AmpR promoter: bla
   9080..9940    +  CDS            AmpR: β-lactamase; bla; confers resistance to ampicillin, carbenicillin, and related antibiotics
