[The description below was written by a language model from this plasmid's Addgene catalogue record and pLannotate feature annotations shown in this document.]
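Description:
pLenti-H3.3(K27M)-3AID-HA-2A-mTurquoiseBSD is a roughly 10.1 kb HIV-1-based lentiviral transfer plasmid for stable expression of a degradable oncohistone in mammalian cells. It is propagated in E. coli through a high-copy ColE1/pUC-type origin with ampicillin resistance (AmpR). The viral genome is transcribed from a CMV enhancer/promoter fused to a truncated 5' LTR. It carries the usual cis elements: the Ψ packaging signal with an adjoining gag fragment, the RRE for Rev-dependent nuclear export, the cPPT/CTS, a WPRE to boost transcript expression, and a second truncated LTR preceded by a nef remnant. Packaging functions must be supplied from other plasmids.

Between cPPT and WPRE, a human EF-1α promoter drives a single open reading frame. It begins with human histone H3.3 carrying the K27M substitution. The annotation tool matched this to the highly conserved Drosophila orthologue, but the catalogue lists the insert as human. The histone is fused at its C terminus to three auxin-inducible degron repeats, annotated as a series of Arabidopsis Aux/IAA fragments, and, according to the catalogue, an HA epitope tag that is not annotated in the feature table. A T2A peptide (also listed in the catalogue but not annotated) then separates the histone from an mTurquoise–blasticidin S deaminase fusion, so transduced cells can be identified by cyan fluorescence and selected with blasticidin. A single loxP site lies downstream of BSD, and the record does not state its purpose. In cells expressing a compatible auxin receptor F-box protein (not encoded here), adding auxin should trigger rapid depletion of the tagged histone. This would allow reversible control of the K27M histone for studies of chromatin regulation and epigenetic memory.
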