Addgene plasmid #225702: pLenti-H3.3(K27M)-3AID-HA-2A-mTurquoiseBSD
Purpose: Lentiviral expression of AID degron tagged H3.3(K27M) and mTurquoise fused BlasticidinR
Depositing lab: Lacra Bintu. Depositing organization: Stanford University. Publication: The H3.3 K36M oncohistone disrupts the establishment of epigenetic memory through loss of DNA methylation. Sinha J, Nickels JF, Thurm AR, Ludwig CH, Archibald BN, Hinks MM, Wan J, Fang D, Bintu L. bioRxiv [Preprint]. 2023 Oct 14:2023.10.13.562147. doi: 10.1101/2023.10.13.562147. PubMed 37873347.
Backbone
  Vector backbone: pLenti
  Backbone size w/o insert (bp): 10000
  Vector type: Mammalian Expression, Lentiviral, Synthetic Biology
  Selectable markers: Blasticidin
Growth in bacteria
  Bacterial resistance: Ampicillin, 100 μg/mL
  Growth temperature: 37°C
  Growth strain: NEB Stable
  Copy number: Unknown
Gene/Insert
  Gene/Insert name: H3.3 (K27M)
  Species: H. sapiens (human)
  Mutation: K27M
  Entrez Gene: H3-3A (a.k.a. BRYLIB1, H3-3B, H3.3A, H3F3, H3F3A); H3-3B (a.k.a. BRYLIB2, H3-3A, H3.3B, H3F3B)
  Tag / fusion protein: 3xAID HA (C terminal on insert); T2A-mTurquoise (C terminal on insert)
Terms and licenses: Academic/Nonprofit Terms; Industry Terms: Not Available to Industry
How to cite: pLenti-H3.3(K27M)-3AID-HA-2A-mTurquoiseBSD was a gift from Lacra Bintu (Addgene plasmid # 225702 ; http://n2t.net/addgene:225702 ; RRID:Addgene_225702)
